Addgene plasmid #127301: pcDNA3.1(+)/GUG-nLuc-3XFLAG
Purpose: Express 3xFLAG tagged nanoLuciferase (nLuc) from GUG start codon
Depositing lab: Jeremy Wilusz. Publication: Ribosome queuing enables non-AUG translation to be resistant to multiple protein synthesis inhibitors. Kearse MG, Goldman DH, Choi J, Nwaezeapu C, Liang D, Green KM, Goldstrohm AC, Todd PK, Green R, Wilusz JE. Genes Dev. 2019 Jun 6. pii: gad.324715.119. doi: 10.1101/gad.324715.119. PubMed 31171704.
Backbone
  Vector backbone: pcDNA3.1(+)
  Total vector size (bp): 5977
  Vector type: Mammalian Expression
  Selectable markers: Neomycin (select with G418)
Growth in bacteria
  Bacterial resistance: Ampicillin, 100 μg/mL
  Growth temperature: 37°C
  Growth strain: DH5alpha
  Copy number: High Copy
Gene/Insert
  Gene/Insert name: nanoLuciferase (alt name: nLuc)
  Promoter: CMV
  Tag / fusion protein: 3xFLAG (C terminal on insert)
  Cloning method: Restriction Enzyme; 5′ cloning site HindIII (not destroyed); 3′ cloning site ApaI (not destroyed)
  Sequencing primers: 5′ CGCAAATGGGCGGTAGGCGTG
Terms and licenses: Academic/Nonprofit Terms; Industry Terms: Not Available to Industry
How to cite: pcDNA3.1(+)/GUG-nLuc-3XFLAG was a gift from Jeremy Wilusz (Addgene plasmid # 127301 ; http://n2t.net/addgene:127301 ; RRID:Addgene_127301)
