[The description below was written by a language model from this plasmid's Addgene catalogue record and pLannotate feature annotations shown in this document.]
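Description:
pcDNA3.1(+)/GUG-nLuc-3XFLAG is a mammalian expression plasmid of about 6 kb built on the pcDNA3.1(+) backbone. It is maintained in E. coli through a high-copy ColE1/pUC-type origin and an ampicillin resistance gene (β-lactamase with its own promoter). It also carries an f1 origin for single-stranded DNA production. For selection in mammalian cells, an SV40 enhancer/early promoter drives the neomycin phosphotransferase gene, terminated by an SV40 polyadenylation signal, which allows G418 selection of stable transfectants. Several small annotated fragments (a bom remnant, lac promoter/operator pieces, a partial lacI, a ble fragment and a short hit labelled as a truncated HIV-1 LTR) look like backbone remnants or incidental matches from automated annotation rather than functional parts.

The payload is a human codon-optimized nanoLuciferase (nLuc) coding sequence cloned between the HindIII and ApaI sites and fused at its C terminus to a 3xFLAG epitope tag. Transcription is driven by the CMV immediate-early enhancer and promoter and terminated by the bovine growth hormone polyadenylation signal. A T7 promoter sits upstream of the insert and could support in vitro transcription. The defining feature is that the reporter initiates from a GUG codon rather than the canonical AUG, consistent with the luciferase being annotated as a fragment lacking its normal start.

Luminescence therefore reads out near-cognate (non-AUG) translation initiation, while the FLAG tag permits detection of the product with anti-FLAG antibodies. The associated publication concerns non-AUG translation and its resistance to protein synthesis inhibitors, and this reporter fits that kind of study.
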