Features (pLannotate 1.2.2; 21 found; start..end, strand, type, name):
     28..80      -  misc_feature   bom (fragment): basis of mobility region from pBR322
    235..614     +  enhancer       CMV enhancer: human cytomegalovirus immediate early enhancer
    615..818     +  promoter       CMV promoter: human cytomegalovirus (CMV) immediate early promoter
    814..847     +  LTR            5' LTR (truncated) (fragment): truncated 5' long terminal repeat (LTR) from HIV-1
    863..881     +  promoter       T7 promoter: promoter for bacteriophage T7 RNA polymerase
    950..1461    +  CDS            Nluc (fragment): NanoLuc® luciferase human codon-optimized
   1462..1527    +  CDS            3xFLAG: three tandem FLAG® epitope tags, followed by an enterokinase cleavage site
   1577..1801    +  polyA_signal   bGH poly(A) signal: bovine growth hormone polyadenylation signal
   1805..1826    +  promoter       SV40 promoter (fragment): SV40 enhancer and early promoter
   1847..2275    +  rep_origin     f1 ori (sequence partly withheld): f1 bacteriophage origin of replication; arrow indicates direction of (+) strand synthesis
   2289..2618    +  promoter       SV40 promoter: SV40 enhancer and early promoter
   2685..3476    +  CDS            neo: KKA2_KLEPN - Also known as kan, nptII. Experimental evidence at protein level: Swiss-Prot protein existence level 1. Resistance to kanamycin, neomycin, paromomycin, ribostamycin, butirosin and gentamicin B. From Klebsiella pneumoniae.
   3500..3658    +  CDS            ble (fragment): BLE_KLEPN - Experimental evidence at protein level: Swiss-Prot protein existence level 1. Binding protein with a strong affinity to the bleomycin family of antibiotics. Binds to CL990; an antimitotic-antibiotic compound. From Klebsiella pneumoniae.
   3653..3774    +  polyA_signal   SV40 poly(A) signal: SV40 polyadenylation signal
   3847..3863    -  protein_bind   lac operator: The lac repressor binds to the lac operator to inhibit transcription in E. coli. This inhibition can be relieved by adding lactose or isopropyl-β-D-thiogalactopyranoside (IPTG). lac repressor encoded by lacI
   3871..3901    -  promoter       lac promoter: promoter for the E. coli lac operon
   3916..3937    -  protein_bind   CAP binding site: CAP binding activates transcription in the presence of cAMP. E. coli catabolite activator protein
   3950..4042    -  CDS            lacI (fragment): lac repressor; lacI; The lac repressor binds to the lac operator to inhibit transcription in E. coli. This inhibition can be relieved by adding lactose or isopropyl-β-D-thiogalactopyranoside (IPTG).
   4225..4813    -  rep_origin     ori: high-copy-number ColE1/pMB1/pBR322/pUC origin of replication
   4984..5844    -  CDS            AmpR: β-lactamase; bla; confers resistance to ampicillin, carbenicillin, and related antibiotics
   5845..5949    -  promoter       AmpR promoter: bla
>Addgene plasmid #127301 | pcDNA3.1(+)/GUG-nLuc-3XFLAG | addgene full sequence | sequence record 247791 | Addgene NGS Result
GACGGATCGGGAGATCTCCCGATCCCCTATGGTGCACTCTCAGTACAATCTGCTCTGATGCCGCATAGTT
AAGCCAGTATCTGCTCCCTGCTTGTGTGTTGGAGGTCGCTGAGTAGTGCGCGAGCAAAATTTAAGCTACA
ACAAGGCAAGGCTTGACCGACAATTGCATGAAGAATCTGCTTAGGGTTAGGCGTTTTGCGCTGCTTCGCG
ATGTACGGGCCAGATATACGCGTTGACATTGATTATTGACTAGTTATTAATAGTAATCAATTACGGGGTC
ATTAGTTCATAGCCCATATATGGAGTTCCGCGTTACATAACTTACGGTAAATGGCCCGCCTGGCTGACCG
CCCAACGACCCCCGCCCATTGACGTCAATAATGACGTATGTTCCCATAGTAACGCCAATAGGGACTTTCC
ATTGACGTCAATGGGTGGAGTATTTACGGTAAACTGCCCACTTGGCAGTACATCAAGTGTATCATATGCC
AAGTACGCCCCCTATTGACGTCAATGACGGTAAATGGCCCGCCTGGCATTATGCCCAGTACATGACCTTA
TGGGACTTTCCTACTTGGCAGTACATCTACGTATTAGTCATCGCTATTACCATGGTGATGCGGTTTTGGC
AGTACATCAATGGGCGTGGATAGCGGTTTGACTCACGGGGATTTCCAAGTCTCCACCCCATTGACGTCAA
TGGGAGTTTGTTTTGGCACCAAAATCAACGGGACTTTCCAAAATGTCGTAACAACTCCGCCCCATTGACG
CAAATGGGCGGTAGGCGTGTACGGTGGGAGGTCTATATAAGCAGAGCTCTCTGGCTAACTAGAGAACCCA
CTGCTTACTGGCTTATCGAAATTAATACGACTCACTATAGGGAGACCCAAGCTGGCTAGCGTTTAAACTT
AAGCTTGGCAATCCGGTACTGTTGGTAAATAAGCCACCGTGGTCTTCACACTCGAAGATTTCGTTGGGGA
CTGGCGACAGACAGCCGGCTACAACCTGGACCAAGTCCTTGAACAGGGAGGTGTGTCCAGTTTGTTTCAG
AATCTCGGGGTGTCCGTAACTCCGATCCAAAGGATTGTCCTGAGCGGTGAAAATGGGCTGAAGATCGACA
TCCATGTCATCATCCCGTATGAAGGTCTGAGCGGCGACCAAATGGGCCAGATCGAAAAAATTTTTAAGGT
GGTGTACCCTGTGGATGATCATCACTTTAAGGTGATCCTGCACTATGGCACACTGGTAATCGACGGGGTT
ACGCCGAACATGATCGACTATTTCGGACGGCCGTATGAAGGCATCGCCGTGTTCGACGGCAAAAAGATCA
CTGTAACAGGGACCCTGTGGAACGGCAACAAAATTATCGACGAGCGCCTGATCAACCCCGACGGCTCCCT
GCTGTTCCGAGTAACCATCAACGGAGTGACCGGCTGGCGGCTGTGCGAACGCATTCTGGCGGACTACAAA
GACCATGACGGTGATTATAAAGATCATGACATCGATTACAAGGATGACGATGACAAGTAAGGCCGCGACT
CTAGAGGGCCCGTTTAAACCCGCTGATCAGCCTCGACTGTGCCTTCTAGTTGCCAGCCATCTGTTGTTTG
CCCCTCCCCCGTGCCTTCCTTGACCCTGGAAGGTGCCACTCCCACTGTCCTTTCCTAATAAAATGAGGAA
ATTGCATCGCATTGTCTGAGTAGGTGTCATTCTATTCTGGGGGGTGGGGTGGGGCAGGACAGCAAGGGGG
AGGATTGGGAAGACAATAGCAGGCATGCTGGGGATGCGGTGGGCTCTATGGCTTCTGAGGCGGAAAGAAC
CAGCTGGGGCTCTAGGGGGTATCCCC
[124 nt withheld, positions 1847-1970]
C
[91 nt withheld, positions 1972-2062]
A
[49 nt withheld, positions 2064-2112]
CCTTTGACGTTGGAGTCCACGTTCTTT
[37 nt withheld, positions 2140-2176]
ACCCTATCTCGGTCTATTCTTTTGATTTATAAGGGATTTTGCCGATTTCGGCCTATTGGTTAAAAAATGA
GCTGATTTAACAAAAATTTAACGCGAATTAATTCTGTGGAATGTGTGTCAGTTAGGGTGTGGAAAGTCCC
CAGGCTCCCCAGCAGGCAGAAGTATGCAAAGCATGCATCTCAATTAGTCAGCAACCAGGTGTGGAAAGTC
CCCAGGCTCCCCAGCAGGCAGAAGTATGCAAAGCATGCATCTCAATTAGTCAGCAACCATAGTCCCGCCC
CTAACTCCGCCCATCCCGCCCCTAACTCCGCCCAGTTCCGCCCATTCTCCGCCCCATGGCTGACTAATTT
TTTTTATTTATGCAGAGGCCGAGGCCGCCTCTGCCTCTGAGCTATTCCAGAAGTAGTGAGGAGGCTTTTT
TGGAGGCCTAGGCTTTTGCAAAAAGCTCCCGGGAGCTTGTATATCCATTTTCGGATCTGATCAAGAGACA
GGATGAGGATCGTTTCGCATGATTGAACAAGATGGATTGCACGCAGGTTCTCCGGCCGCTTGGGTGGAGA
GGCTATTCGGCTATGACTGGGCACAACAGACAATCGGCTGCTCTGATGCCGCCGTGTTCCGGCTGTCAGC
GCAGGGGCGCCCGGTTCTTTTTGTCAAGACCGACCTGTCCGGTGCCCTGAATGAACTGCAGGACGAGGCA
GCGCGGCTATCGTGGCTGGCCACGACGGGCGTTCCTTGCGCAGCTGTGCTCGACGTTGTCACTGAAGCGG
GAAGGGACTGGCTGCTATTGGGCGAAGTGCCGGGGCAGGATCTCCTGTCATCTCACCTTGCTCCTGCCGA
GAAAGTATCCATCATGGCTGATGCAATGCGGCGGCTGCATACGCTTGATCCGGCTACCTGCCCATTCGAC
CACCAAGCGAAACATCGCATCGAGCGAGCACGTACTCGGATGGAAGCCGGTCTTGTCGATCAGGATGATC
TGGACGAAGAGCATCAGGGGCTCGCGCCAGCCGAACTGTTCGCCAGGCTCAAGGCGCGCATGCCCGACGG
CGAGGATCTCGTCGTGACCCATGGCGATGCCTGCTTGCCGAATATCATGGTGGAAAATGGCCGCTTTTCT
GGATTCATCGACTGTGGCCGGCTGGGTGTGGCGGACCGCTATCAGGACATAGCGTTGGCTACCCGTGATA
TTGCTGAAGAGCTTGGCGGCGAATGGGCTGACCGCTTCCTCGTGCTTTACGGTATCGCCGCTCCCGATTC
GCAGCGCATCGCCTTCTATCGCCTTCTTGACGAGTTCTTCTGAGCGGGACTCTGGGGTTCGAAATGACCG
ACCAAGCGACGCCCAACCTGCCATCACGAGATTTCGATTCCACCGCCGCCTTCTATGAAAGGTTGGGCTT
CGGAATCGTTTTCCGGGACGCCGGCTGGATGATCCTCCAGCGCGGGGATCTCATGCTGGAGTTCTTCGCC
CACCCCAACTTGTTTATTGCAGCTTATAATGGTTACAAATAAAGCAATAGCATCACAAATTTCACAAATA
AAGCATTTTTTTCACTGCATTCTAGTTGTGGTTTGTCCAAACTCATCAATGTATCTTATCATGTCTGTAT
ACCGTCGACCTCTAGCTAGAGCTTGGCGTAATCATGGTCATAGCTGTTTCCTGTGTGAAATTGTTATCCG
CTCACAATTCCACACAACATACGAGCCGGAAGCATAAAGTGTAAAGCCTGGGGTGCCTAATGAGTGAGCT
AACTCACATTAATTGCGTTGCGCTCACTGCCCGCTTTCCAGTCGGGAAACCTGTCGTGCCAGCTGCATTA
ATGAATCGGCCAACGCGCGGGGAGAGGCGGTTTGCGTATTGGGCGCTCTTCCGCTTCCTCGCTCACTGAC
TCGCTGCGCTCGGTCGTTCGGCTGCGGCGAGCGGTATCAGCTCACTCAAAGGCGGTAATACGGTTATCCA
CAGAATCAGGGGATAACGCAGGAAAGAACATGTGAGCAAAAGGCCAGCAAAAGGCCAGGAACCGTAAAAA
GGCCGCGTTGCTGGCGTTTTTCCATAGGCTCCGCCCCCCTGACGAGCATCACAAAAATCGACGCTCAAGT
CAGAGGTGGCGAAACCCGACAGGACTATAAAGATACCAGGCGTTTCCCCCTGGAAGCTCCCTCGTGCGCT
CTCCTGTTCCGACCCTGCCGCTTACCGGATACCTGTCCGCCTTTCTCCCTTCGGGAAGCGTGGCGCTTTC
TCATAGCTCACGCTGTAGGTATCTCAGTTCGGTGTAGGTCGTTCGCTCCAAGCTGGGCTGTGTGCACGAA
CCCCCCGTTCAGCCCGACCGCTGCGCCTTATCCGGTAACTATCGTCTTGAGTCCAACCCGGTAAGACACG
ACTTATCGCCACTGGCAGCAGCCACTGGTAACAGGATTAGCAGAGCGAGGTATGTAGGCGGTGCTACAGA
GTTCTTGAAGTGGTGGCCTAACTACGGCTACACTAGAAGAACAGTATTTGGTATCTGCGCTCTGCTGAAG
CCAGTTACCTTCGGAAAAAGAGTTGGTAGCTCTTGATCCGGCAAACAAACCACCGCTGGTAGCGGTGGTT
TTTTTGTTTGCAAGCAGCAGATTACGCGCAGAAAAAAAGGATCTCAAGAAGATCCTTTGATCTTTTCTAC
GGGGTCTGACGCTCAGTGGAACGAAAACTCACGTTAAGGGATTTTGGTCATGAGATTATCAAAAAGGATC
TTCACCTAGATCCTTTTAAATTAAAAATGAAGTTTTAAATCAATCTAAAGTATATATGAGTAAACTTGGT
CTGACAGTTACCAATGCTTAATCAGTGAGGCACCTATCTCAGCGATCTGTCTATTTCGTTCATCCATAGT
TGCCTGACTCCCCGTCGTGTAGATAACTACGATACGGGAGGGCTTACCATCTGGCCCCAGTGCTGCAATG
ATACCGCGAGACCCACGCTCACCGGCTCCAGATTTATCAGCAATAAACCAGCCAGCCGGAAGGGCCGAGC
GCAGAAGTGGTCCTGCAACTTTATCCGCCTCCATCCAGTCTATTAATTGTTGCCGGGAAGCTAGAGTAAG
TAGTTCGCCAGTTAATAGTTTGCGCAACGTTGTTGCCATTGCTACAGGCATCGTGGTGTCACGCTCGTCG
TTTGGTATGGCTTCATTCAGCTCCGGTTCCCAACGATCAAGGCGAGTTACATGATCCCCCATGTTGTGCA
AAAAAGCGGTTAGCTCCTTCGGTCCTCCGATCGTTGTCAGAAGTAAGTTGGCCGCAGTGTTATCACTCAT
GGTTATGGCAGCACTGCATAATTCTCTTACTGTCATGCCATCCGTAAGATGCTTTTCTGTGACTGGTGAG
TACTCAACCAAGTCATTCTGAGAATAGTGTATGCGGCGACCGAGTTGCTCTTGCCCGGCGTCAATACGGG
ATAATACCGCGCCACATAGCAGAACTTTAAAAGTGCTCATCATTGGAAAACGTTCTTCGGGGCGAAAACT
CTCAAGGATCTTACCGCTGTTGAGATCCAGTTCGATGTAACCCACTCGTGCACCCAACTGATCTTCAGCA
TCTTTTACTTTCACCAGCGTTTCTGGGTGAGCAAAAACAGGAAGGCAAAATGCCGCAAAAAAGGGAATAA
GGGCGACACGGAAATGTTGAATACTCATACTCTTCCTTTTTCAATATTATTGAAGCATTTATCAGGGTTA
TTGTCTCATGAGCGGATACATATTTGAATGTATTTAGAAAAATAAACAAATAGGGGTTCCGCGCACATTT
CCCCGAAAAGTGCCACCTGACGTC
